Addgene plasmid #51519: pNJB91
Purpose: (Empty Backbone) Gateway entry vector with attL1 and attR5 sites. Between the att sites are two FokI coding sequences transcriptionally linked by a T2A sequence. There is a nos-T after the last FokI.
Depositing lab: Daniel Voytas. Depositing organization: University of Minnesota. Publication: DNA Replicons for Plant Genome Engineering. Baltes NJ, Gil-Humanes J, Cermak T, Atkins PA, Voytas DF. Plant Cell. 2014 Jan;26(1):151-63. doi: 10.1105/tpc.113.119792 PubMed 24443519.
Backbone
  Vector backbone: pZHY013
  Backbone size (bp): 4300
  Modifications to backbone: AttL2 sequence was replaced with NosT:AttR5 sequence.
  Vector type: Gateway entry vector
Growth in bacteria
  Bacterial resistance: Spectinomycin, 50 μg/mL
  Growth temperature: 37°C
  Growth strain: DH5alpha
  Copy number: High Copy
Gene/Insert
  Cloning method: Restriction Enzyme
  Sequencing primers: 5′ ggatcctgcgttatctagaggga; 3′ tgttactagatcgggaattg
Resource information
  A portion of this plasmid was derived from a plasmid made by: NosT and attR5 sequences were synthesized on a G-block from IDT and cloned into pZHY013.
Terms and licenses: Academic/Nonprofit Terms; Industry Terms: Not Available to Industry
How to cite: pNJB91 was a gift from Daniel Voytas (Addgene plasmid # 51519 ; http://n2t.net/addgene:51519 ; RRID:Addgene_51519)
