[The description below was written by a language model from this plasmid's Addgene catalogue record and pLannotate feature annotations shown in this document.]
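Description:
pNJB91 is a high-copy Gateway entry vector derived from pZHY013, in which the original attL2 site was replaced by a synthesized fragment carrying the nopaline synthase (NOS) terminator followed by attR5. It is maintained in E. coli through a ColE1/pUC-type origin and selected with spectinomycin via the aadA (SmR) aminoglycoside adenylyltransferase gene. The feature table also picks up small remnants of a class 1 integron promoter, a gentamicin resistance gene, lacI and lacZα, as well as rrnB T1/T2 terminators upstream of attL1 that insulate the cassette from read-through transcription, and a T7 promoter beyond attR5. The backbone is catalogued at about 4.3 kb, and the depositor's full sequence is 4,659 nt.

The transferable cassette runs from attL1 across the plasmid's numbering origin to attR5. It contains two FokI nuclease cleavage-domain coding sequences, each preceded by FLAG epitope sequence (a fragment before the first, a full 3xFLAG before the second). According to the catalogue entry, they are linked by a T2A ribosome-skipping peptide so that both are produced from a single transcript, although the T2A itself is not annotated in the feature table. The NOS terminator follows the second FokI and provides plant polyadenylation. No promoter lies within the cassette, so expression depends on the destination construct. The vector is listed as an empty backbone with restriction-enzyme cloning. Because the FokI domain must dimerize to cut, this layout suits insertion of a pair of DNA-binding arrays to make a left/right nuclease pair, although the record does not state this. The attL1/attR5 pairing points to multisite Gateway assembly alongside a second entry clone, and the associated publication concerns DNA replicons for plant genome engineering.
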