Features (pLannotate 1.2.2; 16 found; start..end, strand, type, name):
      8..260     +  terminator     NOS terminator: nopaline synthase terminator and poly(A) signal
    305..428     +  protein_bind   attR5: mutant version of attR; recombination site for the Gateway® LR reaction LR Clonase™
    446..464     -  promoter       T7 promoter: promoter for bacteriophage T7 RNA polymerase
    654..677     +  promoter       Pc promoter (fragment): intI1 (promoter lies within the coding sequence); class 1 integron promoter
    853..909     +  CDS            GmR (fragment): gentamycin acetyltransferase; aacC1; confers resistance to gentamycin
    916..1707    +  CDS            SmR: aminoglycoside adenylyltransferase (Murphy, 1985); aadA; confers resistance to spectinomycin and streptomycin
   1800..2388    +  rep_origin     ori: high-copy-number ColE1/pMB1/pBR322/pUC origin of replication
   2571..2663    +  CDS            lacI (fragment): lac repressor; lacI; The lac repressor binds to the lac operator to inhibit transcription in E. coli. This inhibition can be relieved by adding lactose or isopropyl-β-D-thiogalactopyranoside (IPTG).
   2718..2745    -  terminator     rrnB T2 terminator: transcription terminator T2 from the E. coli rrnB gene
   2877..2920    +  terminator     rrnB T1 terminator: Escherichia coli rrnB; transcription terminator T1 from the E. coli rrnB gene
   2967..3003    -  CDS            lacZα (fragment): LacZα fragment of β-galactosidase; lacZ fragment
   3019..3118    +  protein_bind   attL1: mutant version of attL; recombination site for the Gateway® LR reaction LR Clonase™
   3182..3205    +  CDS            3xFLAG (fragment): three tandem FLAG® epitope tags
   3240..3857    +  CDS            fokIR (fragment): T2F1_PLAOK - Also known as rfoKI. Experimental evidence at protein level: Swiss-Prot protein existence level 1. Recognizes the double-stranded sequence 5'-GGATG-3'/3'-CATCC- 5' and cleaves respectively 14 bases after G-1 and 13 bases before C-1. From Planomicrobium okeanokoites (Planococcus okeanokoites) (Flavobacterium okeanokoites).
   3933..3998    +  CDS            3xFLAG: three tandem FLAG® epitope tags, followed by an enterokinase cleavage site
   4066..4653    +  CDS            FokI cleavage domain: nonspecific DNA cleavage domain of the FokI endonuclease (Li et al., 1992) must dimerize to be catalytically active
>Addgene plasmid #51519 | pNJB91 | depositor full sequence | sequence record 78693 | pNJB91 sequence 4659 bps
GACGTCCGATCGTTCAAACATTTGGCAATAAAGTTTCTTAAGATTGAATCCTGTTGCCGGTCTTGCGATG
ATTATCATATAATTTCTGTTGAATTACGTTAAGCATGTAATAATTAACATGTAATGCATGACGTTATTTA
TGAGATGGGTTTTTATGATTAGAGTCCCGCAATTATACATTTAATACGCGATAGAAAACAAAATATAGCG
CGCAAACTAGGATAAATTATCGCGCGCGGTGTCATCTATGTTACTAGATCGGGAATTGATCCCCCCTCGA
CAGCTTCCGGAAAGGGCGAATTCGCAACTTTGTATACAAAAGTTGAACGAGAAACGTAAAATGATATAAA
TATCAATATATTAAATTAGATTTTGCATAAAAAACAGACTACATAATACTGTAAAACACAACATATCCAG
TCACTATGCCATCCAGCTGATATCCCCTATAGTGAGTCGTATTACATGGTCATAGCTGTTTCCTGGCAGC
TCTGGCCCGTGTCTCAAAATCTCTGATGTTACATTGCACAAGATAAAAATATATCATCATGCCTCCTCTG
GACCAGCCAGGACAGAAATGCCTCGACTTCGCTGCTACCCAAGGTTGCCGGGTGACGCACACCGTGGAAA
CGGATGAAGGCACGAACCCAGTGGACATAAGCCTGTTCGGTTCGTAAGCTGTAATGCAAGTAGCGTATGC
GCTCACGCAACTGGTCCAGAACCTTGACCGAACGCAGCGGTGGTAACGGCGCAGTGGCGGTTTTCATGGC
TTGTTATGACTGTTTTTTTGGGGTACAGTCTATGCCTCGGGCATCCAAGCAGCAAGCGCGTTACGCCGTG
GGTCGATGTTTGATGTTATGGAGCAGCAACGATGTTACGCAGCAGGGCAGTCGCCCTAAAACAAAGTTAA
ACATCATGAGGGAAGCGGTGATCGCCGAAGTATCGACTCAACTATCAGAGGTAGTTGGCGTCATCGAGCG
CCATCTCGAACCGACGTTGCTGGCCGTACATTTGTACGGCTCCGCAGTGGATGGCGGCCTGAAGCCACAC
AGTGATATTGATTTGCTGGTTACGGTGACCGTAAGGCTTGATGAAACAACGCGGCGAGCTTTGATCAACG
ACCTTTTGGAAACTTCGGCTTCCCCTGGAGAGAGCGAGATTCTCCGCGCTGTAGAAGTCACCATTGTTGT
GCACGACGACATCATTCCGTGGCGTTATCCAGCTAAGCGCGAACTGCAATTTGGAGAATGGCAGCGCAAT
GACATTCTTGCAGGTATCTTCGAGCCAGCCACGATCGACATTGATCTGGCTATCTTGCTGACAAAAGCAA
GAGAACATAGCGTTGCCTTGGTAGGTCCAGCGGCGGAGGAACTCTTTGATCCGGTTCCTGAACAGGATCT
ATTTGAGGCGCTAAATGAAACCTTAACGCTATGGAACTCGCCGCCCGACTGGGCTGGCGATGAGCGAAAT
GTAGTGCTTACGTTGTCCCGCATTTGGTACAGCGCAGTAACCGGCAAAATCGCGCCGAAGGATGTCGCTG
CCGACTGGGCAATGGAGCGCCTGCCGGCCCAGTATCAGCCCGTCATACTTGAAGCTAGACAGGCTTATCT
TGGACAAGAAGAAGATCGCTTGGCCTCGCGCGCAGATCAGTTGGAAGAATTTGTCCACTACGTGAAAGGC
GAGATCACCAAGGTAGTCGGCAAATAACCCTCGAGCCACCCATGACCAAAATCCCTTAACGTGAGTTACG
CGTCGTTCCACTGAGCGTCAGACCCCGTAGAAAAGATCAAAGGATCTTCTTGAGATCCTTTTTTTCTGCG
CGTAATCTGCTGCTTGCAAACAAAAAAACCACCGCTACCAGCGGTGGTTTGTTTGCCGGATCAAGAGCTA
CCAACTCTTTTTCCGAAGGTAACTGGCTTCAGCAGAGCGCAGATACCAAATACTGTCCTTCTAGTGTAGC
CGTAGTTAGGCCACCACTTCAAGAACTCTGTAGCACCGCCTACATACCTCGCTCTGCTAATCCTGTTACC
AGTGGCTGCTGCCAGTGGCGATAAGTCGTGTCTTACCGGGTTGGACTCAAGACGATAGTTACCGGATAAG
GCGCAGCGGTCGGGCTGAACGGGGGGTTCGTGCACACAGCCCAGCTTGGAGCGAACGACCTACACCGAAC
TGAGATACCTACAGCGTGAGCTATGAGAAAGCGCCACGCTTCCCGAAGGGAGAAAGGCGGACAGGTATCC
GGTAAGCGGCAGGGTCGGAACAGGAGAGCGCACGAGGGAGCTTCCAGGGGGAAACGCCTGGTATCTTTAT
AGTCCTGTCGGGTTTCGCCACCTCTGACTTGAGCGTCGATTTTTGTGATGCTCGTCAGGGGGGCGGAGCC
TATGGAAAAACGCCAGCAACGCGGCCTTTTTACGGTTCCTGGCCTTTTGCTGGCCTTTTGCTCACATGTT
CTTTCCTGCGTTATCCCCTGATTCTGTGGATAACCGTATTACCGCCTTTGAGTGAGCTGATACCGCTCGC
CGCAGCCGAACGACCGAGCGCAGCGAGTCAGTGAGCGAGGAAGCGGAAGAGCGCCCAATACGCAAACCGC
CTCTCCCCGCGCGTTGGCCGATTCATTAATGCAGCTGGCACGACAGGTTTCCCGACTGGAAAGCGGGCAG
TGAGCGCAACGCAATTAATACGCGTACCGCGAGCCAGGAAGAGTTTGTAGAAACGCAAAAAGGCCATCCG
TCAGGATGGCCTTCTGCTTAGTTTGATGCCTGGCAGTTTATGGCGGGCGTCCTGCCCGCCACCCTCCGGG
CCGTTGCTTCACAACGTTCAAATCCGCTCCCGGCGGATTTGTCCTACTCAGGAGAGCGTTCACCGACAAA
CAACAGATAAAACGAAAGGCCCAGTCTTCCGACTGAGCCTTTCGTTTTATTTGATGCCTGGCAGTTCCCT
ACTCTCGCGTTAACGCTTGCATGGATGTTTTCCCAGTCACGACGTTGTAAAACGACGGCCAGTCTTAAGC
TCGGGCCCCAAATAATGATTTTATTTTGACTGATAGTGACCTGTTCGTTGCAACAAATTGATGAGCAATG
CTTTTTTATAATGCCAACTTTGTACAAAAAAGCAGGCTCCGAATTCGCCCTTCACCATGGATTATAAGGA
TCACGATGGCGACTACAAGGACCACGATATTGACTACAAAGACGATGACGATAAAATGGCTCCTAAGAAA
AAGCGCAAAGTCGGTATCCATGGCGTTCCCTCTAGATAACGCAGGATCCCAGCTGGTGAAGTCCGAGCTG
GAAGAAAAAAAGAGCGAGCTGCGCCACAAGCTCAAGTACGTGCCCCACGAGTACATCGAGCTGATCGAGA
TCGCCCGCAACAGCACCCAAGACCGCATCCTGGAGATGAAAGTGATGGAGTTCTTCATGAAGGTGTACGG
CTACCGCGGCAAGCACCTGGGCGGCTCCCGCAAGCCCGATGGCGCCATCTACACCGTGGGCTCCCCCATC
GACTATGGCGTCATTGTCGACACCAAGGCCTACTCCGGCGGCTACAACTTACCCATCGGTCAGGCCGACG
AGATGCAACGCTACGTGAAGGAGAACCAGACCCGCAATAAGCACATTAATCCCAACGAGTGGTGGAAGGT
GTACCCCTCCTCCGTGACCGAGTTCAAATTCCTGTTCGTGTCCGGCCACTTCAAGGGCAATTATAAGGCC
CAACTGACCCGCCTGAACCACAAGACCAACTGCAACGGCGCCGTGCTGTCCGTGGAGGAACTGCTGATCG
GCGGCGAGATGATCAAGGCTGGTACCCTGACCCTGGAAGAGGTGCGCCGCAAGTTCAACAATGGTGAAAT
CAATTTCAGGTCCGGCGGCGGAGAGGGCAGAGGAAGTCTTCTAACATGCGGTGACGTGGAGGAGAATCCC
GGCCCTAGGATGGACTACAAAGACCATGACGGTGATTATAAAGATCATGACATCGATTACAAGGATGACG
ATGACAAGATGGCCCCCAAGAAGAAGAGGAAGGTGGGCATTCACGGGGTGCCGGCTAGCTAGTAAGCTTA
GATCTCAACTAGTCAAAAGTGAACTGGAGGAGAAGAAATCTGAACTTCGTCATAAATTGAAATATGTGCC
TCATGAATATATTGAATTAATTGAAATTGCCAGAAATTCCACTCAGGATAGAATTCTTGAAATGAAGGTA
ATGGAATTTTTTATGAAAGTTTATGGATATAGAGGTAAACATTTGGGTGGATCAAGGAAACCGGACGGAG
CAATTTATACTGTCGGATCTCCTATTGATTACGGTGTGATCGTGGATACTAAAGCTTATAGCGGAGGTTA
TAATCTGCCAATTGGCCAAGCAGATGAAATGGAGCGATATGTCGAAGAAAATCAAACACGAAACAAACAT
CTCAACCCTAATGAATGGTGGAAAGTCTATCCATCTTCTGTAACGGAATTTAAGTTTTTATTTGTGAGTG
GTCACTTTAAAGGAAACTACAAAGCTCAGCTTACACGATTAAATCATATCACTAATTGTAATGGAGCTGT
TCTTAGTGTAGAAGAGCTTTTAATTGGTGGAGAAATGATTAAAGCCGGCACATTAACCTTAGAGGAAGTG
AGACGGAAATTTAATAACGGCGAGATAAACTTTTAATAG
