>Addgene plasmid #51519 | pNJB91 | addgene partial sequence | sequence record 80056 | NOSterm-R 5'-attgccaaatgtttgaacga-3'
AAAGTTTATCTCGCCGTTATTAAATTTCCGTCTCACTTCCTCTAAGGTTAATGTGCCGGCTTTAATCATT
TCTCCACCAATTAAAAGCTCTTCTACACTAAGAACAGCTCCATTACAATTAGTGATATGATTTAATCGTG
TAAGCTGAGCTTTGTAGTTTCCTTTAAAGTGACCACTCACAAATAAAAACTTAAATTCCGTTACAGAAGA
TGGATAGACTTTCCACCATTCATTAGGGTTGAGATGTTTGTTTCGTGTTTGATTTTCTTCGACATATCGC
TCCATTTCATCTGCTTGGCCAATTGGCAGATTATAACCTCCGCTATAAGCTTTAGTATCCACGATCACAC
CGTAATCAATAGGAGATCCGACAGTATAAATTGCTCCGTCCGGTTTCCTTGATCCACCCAAATGTTTACC
TCTATATCCATAAACTTTCATAAAAAATTCCATTACCTTCATTTCAAGAATTCTATCCTGAGTGGAATTT
CTGGCAATTTCAATTAATTCAATATATTCATGAGGCACATATTTCAATTTATGACGAAGTTCAGATTTCT
TCTCCTCCAGTTCACTTTTGACTAGTTGAGATCTAAGCTTACTAGCTAGCCGGCACCCCGTGAATGCCCA
CCTTCCTCTTCTTCTTGGGGGCCATCTTGTCATCGTCATCCTTGTAATCGATGTCATGATCTTTATAATC
ACCGTCATGGTCTTTGTAGTCCATCCTAGGGCCGGGATTCTCCTCCACGTCACCGCATGTTAGAAGACTT
CCTCTGCCCTCTCCGCCGCCGGACCTGAAATTGATTTCACCATTGTTGAACTTGCGGCGCACCTCTTCCA
GGGTCAGGGTACCAGCCTTGATCATCTCGCCGCCGATCAGCAGTTCCTCCACGGACAGCACGGCGCCGTT
GCAGTTGGTCTTGTGGTTCAGGCGGGTCAGTTGGGCCTTATAATTGCCCTTGAAGTGGCCGGACACGAAC
AGGAATTTGAACTCG
