>Addgene plasmid #51519 | pNJB91 | addgene partial sequence | sequence record 80058 | pCR8_F1 5'-ttgatgcctggcagttccct-3'
CTTGCATGGATGTTTTCCCAGTCACGACGTTGTAAAACGACGGCCAGTCTTAAGCTCGGGCCCCAAATAA
TGATTTTATTTTGACTGATAGTGACCTGTTCGTTGCAACAAATTGATGAGCAATGCTTTTTTATAATGCC
AACTTTGTACAAAAAAGCAGGCTCCGAATTCGCCCTTCACCATGGATTATAAGGATCACGATGGCGACTA
CAAGGACCACGATATTGACTACAAAGACGATGACGATAAAATGGCTCCTAAGAAAAAGCGCAAAGTCGGT
ATCCATGGCGTTCCCTCTAGATAACGCAGGATCCCAGCTGGTGAAGTCCGAGCTGGAAGAAAAAAAGAGC
GAGCTGCGCCACAAGCTCAAGTACGTGCCCCACGAGTACATCGAGCTGATCGAGATCGCCCGCAACAGCA
CCCAAGACCGCATCCTGGAGATGAAAGTGATGGAGTTCTTCATGAAGGTGTACGGCTACCGCGGCAAGCA
CCTGGGCGGCTCCCGCAAGCCCGATGGCGCCATCTACACCGTGGGCTCCCCCATCGACTATGGCGTCATT
GTCGACACCAAGGCCTACTCCGGCGGCTACAACTTACCCATCGGTCAGGCCGACGAGATGCAACGCTACG
TGAAGGAGAACCAGACCCGCAATAAGCACATTAATCCCAACGAGTGGTGGAAGGTGTACCCCTCCTCCGT
GACCGAGTTCAAATTCCTGTTCGTGTCCGGCCACTTCAAGGGCAATTATAAGGCCCAACTGACCCGCCTG
AACCACAAGACCAACTGCAACGGCGCCGTGCTGTCCGTGGAGGAACTGCTGATCGGCGGCGAGATGATCA
AGGCTGGTACCCTGACCCTGGAAGAGGTGCGCCGCAAGTTCAACAATGGTGAAATCAATTTCAGGTCCGG
CGGCGGAGAGGGCAGAGGAAGTCTTCTAACATGCGGTGACGTGGAGGAGAATCCCGGCCCTAGGATGGAC
TACAAAGACCATGACGGTGATTATAAAGATCATGACATCGATTACAAGGATGACGATGACAAGATGGCCC
CCAAGAAGAAGAGGAAGGTGGGCATTCACGGGGTGCCGGCTAGCTAGTAAGCTTAGAT
