>Addgene plasmid #51519 | pNJB91 | addgene partial sequence | sequence record 80673 | pCR8_R1 5'-cgaaccgaacaggcttatgt-3'
GCCTTCATCCGTTTCCACGGTGTGCGTCACCCGGCAACCTTGGGTAGCAGCGAAGTCGAGGCATTTCTGT
CCTGGCTGGTCCAGAGGAGGCATGATGATATATTTTTATCTTGTGCAATGTAACATCAGAGATTTTGAGA
CACGGGCCAGAGCTGCCAGGAAACAGCTATGACCATGTAATACGACTCACTATAGGGGATATCAGCTGGA
TGGCATAGTGACTGGATATGTTGTGTTTTACAGTATTATGTAGTCTGTTTTTTATGCAAAATCTAATTTA
ATATATTGATATTTATATCATTTTACGTTTCTCGTTCAACTTTTGTATACAAAGTTGCGAATTCGCCCTT
TCCGGAAGCTGTCGAGGGGGGATCAATTCCCGATCTAGTAACATAGATGACACCGCGCGCGATAATTTAT
CCTAGTTTGCGCGCTATATTTTGTTTTCTATCGCGTATTAAATGTATAATTGCGGGACTCTAATCATAAA
AACCCATCTCATAAATAACGTCATGCATTACATGTTAATTATTACATGCTTAACGTAATTCAACAGAAAT
TATATGATAATCATCGCAAGACCGGCAACAGGATTCAATCTTAAGAAACTTTATTGCCAAATGTTTGAAC
GATCGGACGTCCTATTAAAAGTTTATCTCGCCGTTATTAAATTTCCGTCTCACTTCCTCTAAGGTTAATG
TGCCGGCTTTAATCATTTCTCCACCAATTAAAAGCTCTTCTACACTAAGAACAGCTCCATTACAATTAGT
GATATGATTTAATCGTGTAAGCTGAGCTTTGTAGTTTCCTTTAAAGTGACCACTCACAAATAAAAACTTA
AATTCCGTTACAGAAGATGGATAGACTTTCCACCATTCATTAGGGTTGAGATGTTTGTTTCGTGTTTGAT
TTTCTTCGACATATCGCTCCATTTCATCTGCTTGGCCAATTGGCAGATTATAACCTCCGCTATAAGCTTT
AGTATCCACGATCACACCGTAATCAATAGGAGATCCGACAGT
